Addgene plasmid #134962: Myo 9a-GFP R2166M
Purpose: Expression of rat Myo 9a (Myr 7) in mammalian cells.GAP minus mutant.
Depositing lab: Martin Bähler. Depositing organization: Universität Münster. Publication: Myr 7 is a novel myosin IX-RhoGAP expressed in rat brain. Chieregatti E, Gartner A, Stoffler HE, Bahler M. J Cell Sci. 1998 Dec 18;111 ( Pt 24):3597-608. PubMed 9819351.
Backbone
  Vector backbone: pEGFP-N1
  Backbone manufacturer: Clontech
  Backbone size w/o insert (bp): 4719
  Total vector size (bp): 12684
  Vector type: Mammalian Expression
  Selectable markers: Neomycin (select with G418)
Growth in bacteria
  Bacterial resistance: Kanamycin, 50 μg/mL
  Growth temperature: 37°C
  Growth strain: DH5alpha
  Copy number: High Copy
Gene/Insert
  Gene/Insert name: Myo 9a (rat) with 5' UTR. GAP minus mutant. (alt name: Myr 7)
  Species: R. norvegicus (rat)
  Insert size (bp): 7965
  Mutation: changed arginine 2166 to methionine
  Entrez Gene: Myo9a
  Promoter: CMV IE
  Tag / fusion protein: EGFP (C terminal on backbone)
  Cloning method: Restriction Enzyme; 5′ cloning site Sac II (not destroyed); 3′ cloning site Age I (not destroyed)
  Sequencing primers: 5′ CMV Forward CGCAAATGGGCGGTAGGCGTG; 3′ EGFP-N CGTCGCCGTCCAGCTCGACCAG
Terms and licenses: Academic/Nonprofit Terms; Industry Terms: Not Available to Industry
Depositor comments: Please note: Plasmid contains a V2022I mutation in Myo 9a-GFP. This mutation is not a concern for plasmid function.
How to cite: Myo 9a-GFP R2166M was a gift from Martin Bähler (Addgene plasmid # 134962 ; http://n2t.net/addgene:134962 ; RRID:Addgene_134962)
