[The description below was written by a language model from this plasmid's Addgene catalogue record and pLannotate feature annotations shown in this document.]
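Description:
Myo 9a-GFP R2166M is a mammalian expression plasmid built on the Clontech pEGFP-N1 backbone that produces rat myosin IXa (Myo9a, also called Myr 7) fused at its C terminus to EGFP. The roughly 8 kb insert, which includes the native 5' UTR, was cloned between the Sac II and Age I sites of the multiple cloning site. This places the Myo9a open reading frame downstream of the human cytomegalovirus immediate early enhancer and promoter and in frame with the backbone EGFP, and transcripts end at the SV40 polyadenylation signal. Myo9a is an unconventional, actin-based motor protein that carries a RhoGAP domain stimulating the GTPase activity of Rho. In this version arginine 2166 is changed to methionine, which the depositor describes as a GAP-minus mutant. The depositor also notes an additional V2022I substitution that is not considered to affect function.

The plasmid is propagated in E. coli through a high-copy ColE1/pUC-type origin and also carries an f1 origin. A single NeoR/KanR (Tn5 aminoglycoside phosphotransferase) gene is preceded by both a bacterial bla promoter and the SV40 enhancer/early promoter and is followed by the HSV TK polyadenylation signal. It therefore gives kanamycin resistance in bacteria and G418 selection in mammalian cells. The short large T antigen and ble fragments in the annotation are backbone remnants rather than functional genes. The catalogue lists a total size of 12,684 bp, slightly larger than the 12,573 nt sequenced record. The construct is suited to visualising the localisation of GAP-deficient Myo9a in transfected cells and to comparing its effects with a GAP-competent form of the protein.
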