Features (pLannotate 1.2.2; 14 found; start..end, strand, type, name):
     61..364     +  enhancer       CMV enhancer: human cytomegalovirus immediate early enhancer
    365..568     +  promoter       CMV promoter: human cytomegalovirus (CMV) immediate early promoter
    591..654     +  misc_feature   MCS (fragment): multiple cloning site
    737..8503    +  CDS            Myo9a: MYO9A_RAT - Also known as Myr7. Experimental evidence at protein level: Swiss-Prot protein existence level 1. Myosins are actin-based motor molecules with ATPase activity. Unconventional myosins serve in intracellular movements (PubMed:9819351). Regulates Rho by stimulating it's GTPase activity in neurons (PubMed:9819351). Required for the regulation of neurite branching and motor neuron axon guidance (By similarity). From Rattus norvegicus (Rat).
   8519..9238    +  CDS            EGFP: the original enhanced GFP (Yang et al., 1996) mammalian codon-optimized
   9255..9338    +  CDS            large T antigen (fragment): large T antigen from SV40 (simian virus 40)
   9361..9482    +  polyA_signal   SV40 poly(A) signal: SV40 polyadenylation signal
   9516..9944    -  rep_origin     f1 ori (sequence partly withheld): f1 bacteriophage origin of replication; arrow indicates direction of (+) strand synthesis
   9971..10075   +  promoter       AmpR promoter: bla
  10077..10434   +  promoter       SV40 promoter: SV40 enhancer and early promoter
  10469..11263   +  CDS            NeoR/KanR: aminoglycoside phosphotransferase from Tn5; aph(3')-II (or nptII); confers resistance to neomycin, kanamycin, and G418 (Geneticin®)
  11284..11436   +  CDS            ble (fragment): BLE_KLEPN - Experimental evidence at protein level: Swiss-Prot protein existence level 1. Binding protein with a strong affinity to the bleomycin family of antibiotics. Binds to CL990; an antimitotic-antibiotic compound. From Klebsiella pneumoniae.
  11495..11542   +  polyA_signal   HSV TK poly(A) signal: herpes simplex virus thymidine kinase polyadenylation signal (Cole and Stacy, 1985)
  11871..12459   +  rep_origin     ori: high-copy-number ColE1/pMB1/pBR322/pUC origin of replication
>Addgene plasmid #134962 | Myo 9a-GFP R2166M | addgene full sequence | sequence record 267836 | Addgene NGS Result
TAGTTATTAATAGTAATCAATTACGGGGTCATTAGTTCATAGCCCATATATGGAGTTCCGCGTTACATAA
CTTACGGTAAATGGCCCGCCTGGCTGACCGCCCAACGACCCCCGCCCATTGACGTCAATAATGACGTATG
TTCCCATAGTAACGCCAATAGGGACTTTCCATTGACGTCAATGGGTGGAGTATTTACGGTAAACTGCCCA
CTTGGCAGTACATCAAGTGTATCATATGCCAAGTACGCCCCCTATTGACGTCAATGACGGTAAATGGCCC
GCCTGGCATTATGCCCAGTACATGACCTTATGGGACTTTCCTACTTGGCAGTACATCTACGTATTAGTCA
TCGCTATTACCATGGTGATGCGGTTTTGGCAGTACATCAATGGGCGTGGATAGCGGTTTGACTCACGGGG
ATTTCCAAGTCTCCACCCCATTGACGTCAATGGGAGTTTGTTTTGGCACCAAAATCAACGGGACTTTCCA
AAATGTCGTAACAACTCCGCCCCATTGACGCAAATGGGCGGTAGGCGTGTACGGTGGGAGGTCTATATAA
GCAGAGCTGGTTTAGTGAACCGTCAGATCCGCTAGCGCTACCGGACTCAGATCTCGAGCTCAAGCTTCGA
ATTCTGCAGTCGACGGTACCGCGGCGCAGCCAGAGTTCTTTTGCCAAGAAAATGGTTTGCCCAGTCCTGA
ACACATACTGTCCTTTCTGATGGGACAAGATCCAATATGAATGTAAGTGATGGAGGAAGACGACGCTTTG
AGGATAATGAACACACATTGCGAATATATCCTGGGACAATTTCAGAAGGAACAATTTACTGTCCAATTCC
TGCCAGAAAAAACTCCACAGCTGCTGAGGTGATTGACTCCCTTATAAACAGACTTCACCTAGACAAGACA
AAATGCTACGTTTTAGCAGAGGTAAAGGAATTTGGTGGAGAAGAATGGATTCTCAATCCAACCGACTGTC
CAGTTCAGCGAATGATGCTGTGGCCCCGAATGGCTTTGGAAAATCGCCTAAGTGGGGAGGACTATCGCTT
TCTTCTGAGAGAAAAAAACCTCGATGGATCAATTCATTATGGTAGCCTCCAGTCATGGCTACGGGTAACC
GAAGAACGCCGAAGGATGATGGAGCGGGGTTTTCTTCCACAGCCTCAACAGAAAGACTTTGATGATTTAT
GTAGCTTGCCTGATTTGAATGAGAAAACTCTCTTAGAAAACCTACGGAATCGCTTTAAGCATGAAAAAAT
TTATACTTATGTTGGCAGTATTCTAATAGCTATTAATCCATTCAAATTTCTTCCTATTTATAACCCCAAA
TATGTCAAAATGTATGATAACCACCAGCTGGGAAAACTTGAACCCCACATATATGCTGTGGCGGATGTTG
CTTATCATGCCATGCTTCAGCGCAAAAAGAATCAGTGTATTGTGATTTCAGGAGAGAGTGGTTCTGGGAA
GACTCAAAGCACAAACTTTCTTATTCATCACCTTACTGCCCTCAGCCAGAAAGGATTTGCCAGTGGAGTA
GAACAGATTATTCTTGGAGCTGGACCAGTACTTGAGGCCTTTGGAAATGCAAAGACAGCTCATAATAACA
ATTCAAGTCGTTTTGGCAAGTTTATTCAAGTAAATTACCAAGAAACAGGCACTGTACTTGGGGCCTATGT
TGAAAAATATCTTCTGGAAAAATCTAGACTTGTTTATCAAGAGCATAATGAACGGAACTATCATGTATTC
TATTACCTCCTTGCAGGAGCAAGTGAAGAAGAGAGGTTAGCATTCCACCTTAAGCAGCCTGAGGAGTATC
ATTTTCTCAACCAGGATTGCTTCACAGTGGAGGGAGAAGATTTGAGGCATGATTTTGAACGCTTACAATT
GGCCATGGAAATGGTAGGATTTCTTCCCAAGACACGAAGACAGATTTTCTCACTGCTCTCAGCAATACTA
CATTTGGGTAATATCTCATATAAAAAGAAGACCTATCGAGATGACTCTATTGATATCTGTAATCCTGAAG
TACTGCCTATTGTCTCAGAATTACTAGAAGTTAAAGAAGAGATGCTATTTGAAGCATTGGTTACAAGGAA
GACGGTGACAGTGGGTGAAAAGCTTATTTTACCATATAAACTGGCAGAGGCTGTGACAGTGAGAAACTCC
ATGGCTAAATCTTTATATAGTGCTCTGTTTGACTGGATAGTGTTTCGTATTAATCATGCACTTCTGAATA
GTAAAGATTTGGAAAAAGATACTAAGACTTTGTCCATTGGTGTACTTGATATTTTTGGGTTTGAAGATTA
TGAAAACAATAGTTTTGAACAGTTCTGTATTAATTTTGCTAATGAACGTTTACAGCACTACTTTAATCAG
CATATCTTTAAGTTGGAGCAAGAGGAATATAGAACTGAAGGTATCAGTTGGCACAACATTGATTATATTG
ATAATACTTGTTGTATAAATCTTATTAGCAAAAAACCAACAGGACTGCTCCACCTTTTGGATGAAGAAAG
CAACTTTCCACAGGCTACAAATCAAACATTACTTGACAAGTTTAAACATCAACATGAAGAGAATTCTTAC
ATTGAATTTCCAGCTGTAATGGAGCCTGCTTTTATCATAAAACATTACGCTGGAAAAGTAAAATATGGAG
TAAAGGATTTTCGGGAAAAAAATACAGATCATATGCGTCCAGACATTGTGGCTCTTCTGAGAAGTAGCAG
GAATGCTTTTGTTTCTGGGATGACTGGCATTGATCCCGTAGCTGTTTTCCGATGGGCAGTTCTCCGAGCA
TTTTTTAGAGCTGTGGTTGCTTTCAGGGAAGCTGGGAAAAGACATATTCAGAGAAAAAGTGGACATGATG
ATACAACACCATGTACAATTTTGAAAAGTATGGATAGTTTTAGCTTTCTCCAACACCCAGTCCACCAGAG
GAGCTTAGAGATTCTGCAGAGGTGCAAGGAAGAGAAGTACAGTATAACCCGGAAAAACCCAAGAACACCT
CTTTCTGATCTTCAAGGCATGAACACTCTGAATGAAAAAAATCAACATGATACATTTGATATTGCCTGGA
ATGTCAGAACTGGAATTCGCCAAAGCAGACTACCAACTAACAATACTTCCTTGCTTGATAAAGATGGGAT
ATTTGCTAATTCAGCAAGCAGCAAACTCCTGGAAAGAGCTCATGGAATTCTCACGAGAAACAAAAATTTC
AGGTCAAAACCTGTTCTTCCAAAGCACTTGCTGGAGGTAAATTCTTTGAAACATCTGACCAGACTGACCC
TTCAGGATCGAATTACCAAATCTCTTCTTCATTTGCATAAGAAGAAGAAACCTCCCAGTATCAGCGCCCA
GTTTCAGGTCTCCTTAAGCAAGCTGATGGAGACACTTGATCAAGCAGAACCATATTTTGTAAAATGCATT
CGCTCAAATGCTGAAAAGCTGCCCTTAAGATTCAGTGATGCCTTGGTACTAAGACAGCTTCGGTACACTG
GGATGCTGGAGACAGTTAGAATTCGCCAATCTGGATATAGCTCCAAATATTCTTTCCAGGATTTTGTGAG
CCACTTTCATGTACTTCTTCCCCAACATATTATCCCATCAAAATTTAACATTCAAGATTTCTTCAGAAAA
ATAAATATCAATCCTGATAATTATCAAGTTGGAAAAACCATGGTGTTCCTAAAGGAGCATGAACGACAGC
ACTTACAGGATCTGCTTCATCAGGAAGTGCTTCGCAGAATCATACTGCTGCAGCGGTGGTTCAGGGTCTT
GCTCTCTAGGCAGCAGTTCCTTCACTTGAGACAGGCGTCTGTTATTATTCAGCGATTCTGGAGGAACTAT
CTAAATCAGAAGCAAGTTAGAAATGCGGCTGTGGAGAAAGATGCTTTCATCATGGCTAGTGCAGCTTCCC
TTCTTCAAGCGTCCTGGCGTGCTCACTTAGAGAGGCAGCGGTACTTGGAGTTACGAGCTGCAGCTGTCAT
TATCCAGCAGAGATGGAGGGAACTCTGTAGGCGTAGACACAGGGCTGCTACCTGTATACAGTCAAGATGG
AGGGGCTACAGGCAAAGTAAGAAGTACAAAGAACAAAGGAATAAAATTATCCTGTTACAGTCAATATATA
GAGGATTCAGAGCACGACAAAGATATAAGGCTTTAAAAGAGGAAAGGCTGAAAGAAACAAAACTAGAGCA
TGGATTGGCGCAGATCAAGACATGTGGACCTCTAGAAATCCAGGGTTCAGACCCTTCTGAGTGGGAGGAT
CGTTCCTTTGCCAACAGAGTGAAAGCCATAGAAGAATGTAAATCTGTGATAGAGAGTAATCGAATTAGCC
GGGAGAGTTCAATGGACTTCTCAAAGGAGTCTCCAGACAAGCAACAGGAGAGAGGCAGGAGCCAAAGTGG
TACAGATTTACAGGGGGATGTGATTGTAAGACAGAGGCCCAAGTCATTGGAAGATCTACATCAGAAAAAA
GTAGGTCGGGCCAAAAGAGAAAGTCGGAGAATGAGAGAATTAGAACAAGCTATATTTAGCTTAGAATTGC
TCAAAGTCCGTTCTCTTGGTGGCATGTCTCCTTCAGAGGAACGTAGATGGTCTACAGAATTGATGCCTGA
AGGCCTTCAATCTCCACAGGGTACACCTGATAGTGAGAGCTCTCAAGGGAGCTTAGAACTTTTAACCTGT
GATGAGAACCAAAAGAGCAAACCAGAGTCCCTCATTTTAGATGATGGAGAATTGAAAATTTCATCACCCA
GTACATTTACCAATCCAAAATTTGATTCACAAAATAATGCCCTCAGTGCCTCAAGTGAGACAAGCTCTAC
GTTTTCTGGAAAAGGAGCATCCTCTGACTCAGAGCATTTGAAGAATGGAACTGCAGAGGAAAAGCTTGTC
TATAGTTCTCAACCCATCACTTGTAAATCTCAGCTGAGAGACTCTTTTGTTTCAAGTAGTCTGCCTACAT
TTTTTTATATTCCTCATCAAGAACCTCTGAAAACAAGCTCCCAACTAGATACAAGTATCCAAAGAAACAA
ACTACCAGAAAGAGAAACCACTTTGAAGACAACTCTTACTCTGGATATTAACAGAGAAGCCAGGAAGTGT
CAGTTTTCAGGTCAGGTGACTCCTTTGAATCCAGATTCTTCATGTACTGTGCTTAAGAAGCTAGAAAAGC
TGAATATTGAAAAGGAGAAAAGGCAAAAGCAGTTACAGCAGCAGAATGAAAAAGAAATGATGGAACAGAT
TCGTCAGCAGACAGATATTTTAGAGAAGGAACGCAAGGCTTTCAAGACAATTGAACAGTCACGAACTGAG
GCCTCTCTCTTGGCACCATCCTTTTACCAGTCAAGACAAAAAGTAGAGAGGCCATCTTCTCTGCATATCC
AAAATACTCCAAGTAAGGGAGAAGCTGGTGTACTAGGTTCCCCATCAGCTCTTGCCACAAAAGATAGTCC
CTCCATTCATTTACCCCCAAAAGACCGACCTGTTACCCTGTTCTTTGAAAGAAAAGGAAGCCCATGCCAA
TCTAGAACTGTCAAGGAATTAACCAAGACAGAAAGAATGGGTACCCAACATGATGCTGCCTGTAGACTCT
CCAATAATCACAATACAGAAAGAGAACACTTTAAGTCAACTCACTCTTACAGCCACAGATCTGATGACCC
TTCCAGAGAGGGAAGTTCGAGACCTATTTTCTTCACACCAAAAGACAATGTGATTACTCCCCTTGTACAC
AGTGGAAATCCTCAAGTCCACAAACAAGATGAACCAGCTTGGAAATCTAAGTTAGCAGGGCCTGGGCAAC
GAGAGGTTGCCAGACCGGCCCATAAAAAGAAAGCTCGAATGGCGCGGACGCGCTCCGATTTCTTGACTAG
AGGTACTTTTGCCGATGGGGAGGGGGATACAGAGGAAGATGATTACGATGACATTATTGAGCCCCTTCTC
TCCCTTGACCAAGCTTCTCACTCTGAGCTAGGGCCTGTATCCAGCCTGGGTCAGGCCTCTCACAGTGACT
CCGAAATGACGTCACAACGATTTTCTTCAGTTGATGAACAAGCAAGGCTTCATAAGGCTATGTCTCAAGG
AGAGATTACAAAATTGGCAGGACGACAGAAGTCTTCAGATTTGGACATAAGACCCCAGAGAGCGAAGATG
AGATTCTGGGCCAAAGGGAAACAAGGAGAGAAGAAGACTACTAGAGTAAAACCTGCTCCCCAGTCGGAGG
TCTCATCACTCTTTGCTGGCTCAGATGTGACACCTGTTCATCCATTTTCTGATGAGTTAACTCAGTACCA
CCCAACACCTCCTTTGAGTCCAGAACTGCCCGGGAGTTGTCGAAAAGAGTTCAAAGAGAATAAGGAACCA
TCGCCAAAGGCAAAACGCAAGAGAGGTGTGAAAATCAGCAGTGTGGCCTTGGACTCTATGCACTGGCAAA
ATGACTCTGTCCAAATCATAGCAAGTGCCAACGATTTAAAAAGTATGGATGAGTTTCTTCTGAAAAAGAT
GAATGACCTAGATAATGAAGACAGCAAGAAGGATACATTAGTGGATGTTGTATTTAAAAAAGCCCTCAAA
GAATTTCGGCAAAATATCTTCAGCTCTTACTCGTCTGCACTGGCGATGGATGATGGGAAAAGCATACGCT
ATAAAGATCTGTATGCGCTATTTGAACAGATCCTGGAAAAGACCATGAGGTTTGAGCAACGTGATTGGAA
TGAATCTCCAGTGAGAGTTTGGATTAACACTTTTAAGGTGTTTTTAGATGAATACATGAATGAATTCAAG
ACTTTGGATAGCACAGCCCCAAAGGTGCTTAAAACAGAAAGAAAGAAAAGGAGGAAAAAGGAAACTGATT
TGGTGGAAGAGCACAATGGCCACATGTTTAAGGCCACCCAGTACAGCATCCCTACCTACTGTGAATACTG
TTCTTCCTTGATATGGATAATGGACAGAGCCTCTGTTTGCAAATTGTGTAAGTACGCTTGCCATAAGAAG
TGCTGTCTGAAAACCACAGCCAAGTGTTCTAAGAAGTATGATCCAGAGCTGTCATCTCGGCAATTTGGGG
TTGAGCTGTCCCGTCTGACTAGTGAAGACCGAGCTGTTCCTTTAGTGGTAGAGAAGCTCATAAACTACAT
TGAAATGCATGGACTTTATACAGAGGGTATTTACATGAAGTCTGGTTCAACTAATAAAATCAAGGAGCTT
CGACAAGGTCTAGATACAGATGCTGAAAGTGTAAACCTAGATGACTATAACATACATGTCATTGCAAGTG
TATTCAAACAATGGCTTCGTGATTTGCCCAATCCACTCATGACTTTTGAACTCTATGAAGAATTCCTTCG
AGCTATGGGCCTTCAGGAAAGAAAGGAGACAATCCGTGGTGTGTACTCTGTAATTGATCAGCTCTCCCGG
ACTCACCTCAGTACACTGGAACGCCTTATCTTTCATCTAGTTAGGATTGCTCTACAGGAAGACACTAATA
GAATGTCTGCTAATGCTTTGGCCATCGTGTTTGCACCTTGCATTCTCCGTTGCCCTGACACTACTGACCC
ACTACAAAGTGTTCAAGATATCAGTAAGACTACCACATGTGTGGAACTGATAGTTGTAGAACAAATGAAT
AAATACAAGGCTCGTCTCAAAGACATCAGTAGCCTGGAATTTGCTGAAAATAAAGCAAAGACCAGACTAT
CACTGATTCGTAGATCAATGGGAAAGGGGCGTCTACATCGAGGAAGCCATCCAAATCCATCCTCCCCTGT
TATAGTCCGATTGCCTTCCATGTCTGATGTCCCAGAAGAGACCTTGACTAGTGAGACAGCCATGGACACT
GACGTCACAGACCAGCAGCAAGCAGCAATGCAGCAGGAGGAGAAAGTACTGACTGAGCAGATTGAGAACC
TACAGAAAGAAAAGGAAGAACTAACATTTGAGATGCTTGTATTGGAGCCTCGTGCCTCTGATGATGAAGC
CCTTGAGTCTGAGGCTTCTATTGGGACTGCTGATAGCTCGGAAAATTTGAATATGGATCCTGAAGAGAGA
AGCTTAGCCCTTAGCTCCCTGAAAGCAGCTGGCAAGTCTGAGCCTTCAAGCAAGTTTCGAAAGCAGCTAA
GAAAGCAGCCAGACTCTTTGGACTCAGTCAGCTCCTCCGTTTCTTCATGTCTATCAAACACTACATCATC
TCATGGCACTAGAAAGCGATTTCAGATTTATTCCAAGTCTCCATTTTACCGAGCTGCCTCAGCTTGTGAG
GCCCAGGGAATGGAAGGACCACTAGGCCAAGCCAAATCCCTAGAAGACAGGCCTCAGTTCATCAGCAGAG
GAACCTTCAACCCTGAAAAGGGCAAACAAAAACTAAAGAATGTGAAAAACTCACCTCAGAAAACCAAAGA
GACCCCAGAGGGGACGGTTTCATCTGGCCGAAAGAAAACTGTGGACTCAGACTGCAGCTCCACACAGCAA
CTACCACTGTTTGGAAATAATGAGTTTATGGTCCCACCGGTCGCCACCATGGTGAGCAAGGGCGAGGAGC
TGTTCACCGGGGTGGTGCCCATCCTGGTCGAGCTGGACGGCGACGTAAACGGCCACAAGTTCAGCGTGTC
CGGCGAGGGCGAGGGCGATGCCACCTACGGCAAGCTGACCCTGAAGTTCATCTGCACCACCGGCAAGCTG
CCCGTGCCCTGGCCCACCCTCGTGACCACCCTGACCTACGGCGTGCAGTGCTTCAGCCGCTACCCCGACC
ACATGAAGCAGCACGACTTCTTCAAGTCCGCCATGCCCGAAGGCTACGTCCAGGAGCGCACCATCTTCTT
CAAGGACGACGGCAACTACAAGACCCGCGCCGAGGTGAAGTTCGAGGGCGACACCCTGGTGAACCGCATC
GAGCTGAAGGGCATCGACTTCAAGGAGGACGGCAACATCCTGGGGCACAAGCTGGAGTACAACTACAACA
GCCACAACGTCTATATCATGGCCGACAAGCAGAAGAACGGCATCAAGGTGAACTTCAAGATCCGCCACAA
CATCGAGGACGGCAGCGTGCAGCTCGCCGACCACTACCAGCAGAACACCCCCATCGGCGACGGCCCCGTG
CTGCTGCCCGACAACCACTACCTGAGCACCCAGTCCGCCCTGAGCAAAGACCCCAACGAGAAGCGCGATC
ACATGGTCCTGCTGGAGTTCGTGACCGCCGCCGGGATCACTCTCGGCATGGACGAGCTGTACAAGTAAAG
CGGCCGCGACTCTAGATCATAATCAGCCATACCACATTTGTAGAGGTTTTACTTGCTTTAAAAAACCTCC
CACACCTCCCCCTGAACCTGAAACATAAAATGAATGCAATTGTTGTTGTTAACTTGTTTATTGCAGCTTA
TAATGGTTACAAATAAAGCAATAGCATCACAAATTTCACAAATAAAGCATTTTTTTCACTGCATTCTAGT
TGTGGTTTGTCCAAACTCATCAATGTATCTTAAGGCGTAAATTGTAAGCGTTAATATTTTGTTAAAATTC
GCGTTAAATTTTTGTTAAATCAGCTCATTTTTTAACCAATAGGCCGAAATCGGCAAAATCCCTTATAAAT
CAAAAGAATAGACCGAGATAGGGT
[37 nt withheld, positions 9615-9651]
AAAGAACGTGGACTCCAACGTCAAAGG
[49 nt withheld, positions 9679-9727]
T
[91 nt withheld, positions 9729-9819]
G
[124 nt withheld, positions 9821-9944]
CAGGTGGCACTTTTCGGGGAAATGTGCGCGGAACCCCTATTTGTTTATTTTTCTAAATACATTCAAATAT
GTATCCGCTCATGAGACAATAACCCTGATAAATGCTTCAATAATATTGAAAAAGGAAGAGTCCTGAGGCG
GAAAGAACCAGCTGTGGAATGTGTGTCAGTTAGGGTGTGGAAAGTCCCCAGGCTCCCCAGCAGGCAGAAG
TATGCAAAGCATGCATCTCAATTAGTCAGCAACCAGGTGTGGAAAGTCCCCAGGCTCCCCAGCAGGCAGA
AGTATGCAAAGCATGCATCTCAATTAGTCAGCAACCATAGTCCCGCCCCTAACTCCGCCCATCCCGCCCC
TAACTCCGCCCAGTTCCGCCCATTCTCCGCCCCATGGCTGACTAATTTTTTTTATTTATGCAGAGGCCGA
GGCCGCCTCGGCCTCTGAGCTATTCCAGAAGTAGTGAGGAGGCTTTTTTGGAGGCCTAGGCTTTTGCAAA
GATCGATCAAGAGACAGGATGAGGATCGTTTCGCATGATTGAACAAGATGGATTGCACGCAGGTTCTCCG
GCCGCTTGGGTGGAGAGGCTATTCGGCTATGACTGGGCACAACAGACAATCGGCTGCTCTGATGCCGCCG
TGTTCCGGCTGTCAGCGCAGGGGCGCCCGGTTCTTTTTGTCAAGACCGACCTGTCCGGTGCCCTGAATGA
ACTGCAAGACGAGGCAGCGCGGCTATCGTGGCTGGCCACGACGGGCGTTCCTTGCGCAGCTGTGCTCGAC
GTTGTCACTGAAGCGGGAAGGGACTGGCTGCTATTGGGCGAAGTGCCGGGGCAGGATCTCCTGTCATCTC
ACCTTGCTCCTGCCGAGAAAGTATCCATCATGGCTGATGCAATGCGGCGGCTGCATACGCTTGATCCGGC
TACCTGCCCATTCGACCACCAAGCGAAACATCGCATCGAGCGAGCACGTACTCGGATGGAAGCCGGTCTT
GTCGATCAGGATGATCTGGACGAAGAGCATCAGGGGCTCGCGCCAGCCGAACTGTTCGCCAGGCTCAAGG
CGAGCATGCCCGACGGCGAGGATCTCGTCGTGACCCATGGCGATGCCTGCTTGCCGAATATCATGGTGGA
AAATGGCCGCTTTTCTGGATTCATCGACTGTGGCCGGCTGGGTGTGGCGGACCGCTATCAGGACATAGCG
TTGGCTACCCGTGATATTGCTGAAGAGCTTGGCGGCGAATGGGCTGACCGCTTCCTCGTGCTTTACGGTA
TCGCCGCTCCCGATTCGCAGCGCATCGCCTTCTATCGCCTTCTTGACGAGTTCTTCTGAGCGGGACTCTG
GGGTTCGAAATGACCGACCAAGCGACGCCCAACCTGCCATCACGAGATTTCGATTCCACCGCCGCCTTCT
ATGAAAGGTTGGGCTTCGGAATCGTTTTCCGGGACGCCGGCTGGATGATCCTCCAGCGCGGGGATCTCAT
GCTGGAGTTCTTCGCCCACCCTAGGGGGAGGCTAACTGAAACACGGAAGGAGACAATACCGGAAGGAACC
CGCGCTATGACGGCAATAAAAAGACAGAATAAAACGCACGGTGTTGGGTCGTTTGTTCATAAACGCGGGG
TTCGGTCCCAGGGCTGGCACTCTGTCGATACCCCACCGAGACCCCATTGGGGCCAATACGCCCGCGTTTC
TTCCTTTTCCCCACCCCACCCCCCAAGTTCGGGTGAAGGCCCAGGGCTCGCAGCCAACGTCGGGGCGGCA
GGCCCTGCCATAGCCTCAGGTTACTCATATATACTTTAGATTGATTTAAAACTTCATTTTTAATTTAAAA
GGATCTAGGTGAAGATCCTTTTTGATAATCTCATGACCAAAATCCCTTAACGTGAGTTTTCGTTCCACTG
AGCGTCAGACCCCGTAGAAAAGATCAAAGGATCTTCTTGAGATCCTTTTTTTCTGCGCGTAATCTGCTGC
TTGCAAACAAAAAAACCACCGCTACCAGCGGTGGTTTGTTTGCCGGATCAAGAGCTACCAACTCTTTTTC
CGAAGGTAACTGGCTTCAGCAGAGCGCAGATACCAAATACTGTTCTTCTAGTGTAGCCGTAGTTAGGCCA
CCACTTCAAGAACTCTGTAGCACCGCCTACATACCTCGCTCTGCTAATCCTGTTACCAGTGGCTGCTGCC
AGTGGCGATAAGTCGTGTCTTACCGGGTTGGACTCAAGACGATAGTTACCGGATAAGGCGCAGCGGTCGG
GCTGAACGGGGGGTTCGTGCACACAGCCCAGCTTGGAGCGAACGACCTACACCGAACTGAGATACCTACA
GCGTGAGCTATGAGAAAGCGCCACGCTTCCCGAAGGGAGAAAGGCGGACAGGTATCCGGTAAGCGGCAGG
GTCGGAACAGGAGAGCGCACGAGGGAGCTTCCAGGGGGAAACGCCTGGTATCTTTATAGTCCTGTCGGGT
TTCGCCACCTCTGACTTGAGCGTCGATTTTTGTGATGCTCGTCAGGGGGGCGGAGCCTATGGAAAAACGC
CAGCAACGCGGCCTTTTTACGGTTCCTGGCCTTTTGCTGGCCTTTTGCTCACATGTTCTTTCCTGCGTTA
TCCCCTGATTCTGTGGATAACCGTATTACCGCCATGCAT
